>Addgene plasmid #205192 | pHR-flag-GFP-DLL1 | addgene full sequence | sequence record 405264 | Addgene NGS Result
GCGTATTGGGCGCTCTTCCGCTTCCTCGCTCACTGACTCGCTGCGCTCGGTCGTTCGGCTGCGGCGAGCG
GTATCAGCTCACTCAAAGGCGGTAATACGGTTATCCACAGAATCAGGGGATAACGCAGGAAAGAACATGT
GAGCAAAAGGCCAGCAAAAGGCCAGGAACCGTAAAAAGGCCGCGTTGCTGGCGTTTTTCCATAGGCTCCG
CCCCCCTGACGAGCATCACAAAAATCGACGCTCAAGTCAGAGGTGGCGAAACCCGACAGGACTATAAAGA
TACCAGGCGTTTCCCCCTGGAAGCTCCCTCGTGCGCTCTCCTGTTCCGACCCTGCCGCTTACCGGATACC
TGTCCGCCTTTCTCCCTTCGGGAAGCGTGGCGCTTTCTCATAGCTCACGCTGTAGGTATCTCAGTTCGGT
GTAGGTCGTTCGCTCCAAGCTGGGCTGTGTGCACGAACCCCCCGTTCAGCCCGACCGCTGCGCCTTATCC
GGTAACTATCGTCTTGAGTCCAACCCGGTAAGACACGACTTATCGCCACTGGCAGCAGCCACTGGTAACA
GGATTAGCAGAGCGAGGTATGTAGGCGGTGCTACAGAGTTCTTGAAGTGGTGGCCTAACTACGGCTACAC
TAGAAGAACAGTATTTGGTATCTGCGCTCTGCTGAAGCCAGTTACCTTCGGAAAAAGAGTTGGTAGCTCT
TGATCCGGCAAACAAACCACCGCTGGTAGCGGTGGTTTTTTTGTTTGCAAGCAGCAGATTACGCGCAGAA
AAAAAGGATCTCAAGAAGATCCTTTGATCTTTTCTACGGGGTCTGACGCTCAGTGGAACGAAAACTCACG
TTAAGGGATTTTGGTCATGAGATTATCAAAAAGGATCTTCACCTAGATCCTTTTAAATTAAAAATGAAGT
TTTAAATCAATCTAAAGTATATATGAGTAAACTTGGTCTGACAGTTACCAATGCTTAATCAGTGAGGCAC
CTATCTCAGCGATCTGTCTATTTCGTTCATCCATAGTTGCCTGACTCCCCGTCGTGTAGATAACTACGAT
ACGGGAGGGCTTACCATCTGGCCCCAGTGCTGCAATGATACCGCGAGACCCACGCTCACCGGCTCCAGAT
TTATCAGCAATAAACCAGCCAGCCGGAAGGGCCGAGCGCAGAAGTGGTCCTGCAACTTTATCCGCCTCCA
TCCAGTCTATTAATTGTTGCCGGGAAGCTAGAGTAAGTAGTTCGCCAGTTAATAGTTTGCGCAACGTTGT
TGCCATTGCTACAGGCATCGTGGTGTCACGCTCGTCGTTTGGTATGGCTTCATTCAGCTCCGGTTCCCAA
CGATCAAGGCGAGTTACATGATCCCCCATGTTGTGCAAAAAAGCGGTTAGCTCCTTCGGTCCTCCGATCG
TTGTCAGAAGTAAGTTGGCCGCAGTGTTATCACTCATGGTTATGGCAGCACTGCATAATTCTCTTACTGT
CATGCCATCCGTAAGATGCTTTTCTGTGACTGGTGAGTACTCAACCAAGTCATTCTGAGAATAGTGTATG
CGGCGACCGAGTTGCTCTTGCCCGGCGTCAATACGGGATAATACCGCGCCACATAGCAGAACTTTAAAAG
TGCTCATCATTGGAAAACGTTCTTCGGGGCGAAAACTCTCAAGGATCTTACCGCTGTTGAGATCCAGTTC
GATGTAACCCACTCGTGCACCCAACTGATCTTCAGCATCTTTTACTTTCACCAGCGTTTCTGGGTGAGCA
AAAACAGGAAGGCAAAATGCCGCAAAAAAGGGAATAAGGGCGACACGGAAATGTTGAATACTCATACTCT
TCCTTTTTCAATATTATTGAAGCATTTATCAGGGTTATTGTCTCATGAGCGGATACATATTTGAATGTAT
TTAGAAAAATAAACAAATAGGGGTTCCGCGCACATTTCCCCGAAAAGTGCCACCTGACGTCTAAGAAACC
ATTATTATCATGACATTAACCTATAAAAATAGGCGTATCACGAGGCCCTTTCGTCTCGCGCGTTTCGGTG
ATGACGGTGAAAACCTCTGACACATGCAGCTCCCGGAGACGGTCACAGCTTGTCTGTAAGCGGATGCCGG
GAGCAGACAAGCCCGTCAGGGCGCGTCAGCGGGTGTTGGCGGGTGTCGGGGCTGGCTTAACTATGCGGCA
TCAGAGCAGATTGTACTGAGAGTGCACCATTCGACGCTCTCCCTTATGCGACTCCTGCATTAGGAAGCAG
CCCAGTAGTAGGTTGAGGCCGTTGAGCACCGCCGCCGCAAGGAATGGTGCATGCAAGGAGATGGCGCCCA
ACAGTCCCCCGGCCACGGGGCCTGCCACCATACCCACGCCGAAACAAGCGCTCATGAGCCCGAAGTGGCG
AGCCCGATCTTCCCCATCGGTGATGTCGGCGATATAGGCGCCAGCAACCGCACCTGTGGCGCCGGTGATG
CCGGCCACGATGCGTCCGGCGTAGAGGATCTGGCTAGCGATGACCCTGCTGATTGGTTCGCTGACCATTT
CCGGGTGCGGGACGGCGTTACCAGAAACTCAGAAGGTTCGTCCAACCAAACCGACTCTGACGGCAGTTTA
CGAGAGAGATGATAGGGTCTGCTTCAGTAAGCCAGATGCTACACAATTAGGCTTGTACATATTGTCGTTA
GAACGCGGCTACAATTAATACATAACCTTATGTATCATACACATACGATTTAGGTGACACTATAGAATAC
ACGGAATTAATTCTAGATGCTGCTAGAGATTTTCCACACTGACTAAAAGGGTCTGAGGGATCTCTAGTTA
CCAGAGTCACACAACAGACGGGCACACACTACTTGAAGCACTCAAGGCAAGCTTTATTGAGGCTTAAGCA
GTGGGTTCCCTAGTTAGCCAGAGAGCTCCCAGGCTCAGATCTGGTCTAACCAGAGAGACCCAGTACAAGC
AAAAAGCAGATCTTGTCTTCGTTGGGAGTGAATTAGCCCTTCCAGTCCCCCCTTTTCTTTTAAAAAGTGG
CTAAGATCTACAGCTGCCTTGTAAGTCATTGGTCTTAAAGGTACCGAGCTCGAATTAATTCCCTCGAGGT
CGACGGTATCGATGCGGGGAGGCGGCCCAAAGGGAGATCCGACTCGTCTGAGGGCGAAGGCGAAGACGCG
GAAGAGGCCGCAGAGCCGGCAGCAGGCCGCGGGAAGGAAGGTCCGCTGGATTGAGGGCCGAAGGGACGTA
GCAGAAGGACGTCCCGCGCAGAATCCAGGTGGCAACACAGGCGAGCAGCCAAGGAAAGGACGATGATTTC
CCCGACAACACCACGGAATTGTCAGTGCCCAACAGCCGAGCCCCTGTCCAGCAGCGGGCAAGGCAGGCGG
CGATGAGTTCCGCCGTGGCAATAGGGAGGGGGAAAGCGAAAGTCCCGGAAAGGAGCTGACAGGTGGTGGC
AATGCCCCAACCAGTGGGGGTTGCGTCAGCAAACACAGTGCACACCACGCCACGTTGCCTGACAACGGGC
CACAACTCCTCATAAAGAGACAGCAACCAGGATTTATACAAGGAGGAGAAAATGAAAGCCATACGGGAAG
CAATAGCATGATACAAAGGCATTAAAGCAGCGTATCCACATAGCGTAAAAGGAGCAACATAGTTAAGAAT
ACCAGTCAATCTTTCACAAATTTTGTAATCCAGAGGTTGATTATCGATAAGCTTGATATCAAGCTTGCAT
GCCTGCAGGTCGACTCTAGAGTCGCGGCCTCAGTCAGTCACGCATGTTGCAGGTGGGAGTTGCGGCCGCA
AGTCAAGGATCTTACACTTCAGTAGCTATTACGCATTCGTCTTTCTCCTCTGAAATAACATACACGGATT
GGTATTTAGTGTCTTTGGAAGTAGAGCACCCTGAGTCAGGTCGCTTCCTCTCGCTTGCTTCGCCTCCCCT
GAGCGTGGTTGGCGTTCCTTTTTCCTCACCAGATGAGCCCTGGGGTTGACACTTGGTATCTCGCTTTGAG
TGCGCATCTCGCACGGCTGTGTCGTCACCTTTCAGATCCTGGACCAGATTATAGTCCACGGCCGGATATC
TGGCCTTGAAACCATTTTTGTCGGCGGAATGATCACCATGAAAATCGGCCTTCTTGTTAGTGTTTTTAAT
TTGCGTAGCCCCTATTATTGAGACACTTATATCTTTTTCCCTTTGGCAATTAGCCAGATTGTTCATGGTC
TCTGTTTCGCCTCGGCATGGATCTGCCGGGGGCCGATGCTTCTGCAATCTCAGGCGTACACAGACGACGA
CAGCGGCGCAGCCCAGAAGCAACATGAGGACGAGTATAACACCTGCGCATACTGCTACCCAGGGAAACGG
CCCACCGGATCCCTTATACAGCTCATCCATTCCCAGGGTGATCCCAGCAGCCGTCACGAATTCAAGCAGA
ACCATATGGTCTCTTTTTTCGTTAGGATCCTTGGAGAGGGCTGATTGCGTGGAGAGGTAGTGGTTATCTG
GCAGCAAAACCGGACCGTCGCCGATAGGCGTGTTTTGCTGGTAATGGTCGGCCAGTTGCACAGAGCCATC
CTCGATATTGTGTCGGATTTTGAAGTTCACCTTGATGCCGTTCTTCTGCTTATCAGCCATAATATACACG
TTGTGGCTGTTGTAGTTGTACTCCAGCTTGTGGCCCAAAATATTGCCGTCTTCTTTGAAATCGATTCCTT
TCAACTCAATTCTATTTACCAACGTGTCCCCCTCGAACTTAACTTCAGCCCTGGTTTTATAGTTACCGTC
GTCCTTGAAGAATATGGTGCGTTCCTGAACATAGCCCTCAGGCATCGCGGACTTGAAGAAATCGTGCTGT
TTCATGTGGTCGGGGTACCGGGAGAAGCACTGGACTCCGTAGGTGAGGGTGGTCACGAGTGTAGGCCAGG
GCACTGGCAGCTTTCCTGTTGTACAGATGAACTTCAACGTCAGTTTACCGTACGTAGCGTCGCCCTCTCC
TTCGCCGCTCACTGAGAACTTGTGTCCGTTAACGTCTCCGTCCAGCTCAACCAGGATGGGCACAACTCCG
GTGAACAATTCTTCACCCTTAGAAACCATGGATCCTTTATCATCGTCATCTTTATAATCCGCAAAAACAA
GACAAAAAATGTAACTGAGGGCGATAATTGTCTTCATGGTGGCGGCGACGCGTGAGAATTCTCGAGAGCT
CCAGATCCCCCCCGGGCGACTCAGTCTGTCGGAGGACTGGCGCGCCGAGTGAGGGGTTGTGAGCTCTTTT
ATAGAGCTCGGGAAGCAGAAGCGCGCGAACAGAAGCGAGAAGCAGGCTGATTGGTTAATTCAAATAAGGC
GCAGGGTCATTTCAGGTCCTTGGGGGAGCCTGGAAACATCTGATGGGTCTTAAGAAACTGCTGAGGGTTG
GGCCATATCTGGGGACCATCTGTTCTTGGCCTCGGGCCGGGGCCGAAACTGCGGTGACCATCTGTTCTTG
GCCCCGGGCCGGGGCCGAAACTGCTCACCGCAGATATCCTGTTTGGCCCAACGTTAGCTATTTTCATGTA
CCCGCCCTTGATCTGAACTTCTCTATTCTTGGTTTGGTATTTTTCCATGCCTTGCAAAATGGCGTTACTG
CAGCTAGCTTGCCAAACCTACAGGTGGGGTCTTTCATTCCCCCCTTTTTCTGGAGACTAAATAAAATCTT
TTATTTTATCGGGGCTGCAGGAATTCGATATCAAGCTTATCGATCCAAACTGGATCTCTGCTGTCCCTGT
AATAAACCCGAAAATTTTGAATTTTTGTAATTTGTTTTTGTAATTCTTTAGTTTGTATGTCTGTTGCTAT
TATGTCTACTATTCTTTCCCCTGCACTGTACCCCCCAATCCCCCCTTTTCTTTTAAAATTGTGGATGAAT
ACTGCCATTTGGCGATACCGTCGAGATCCGTTCACTAATCGAATGGATCTGTCTCTGTCTCTCTCTCCAC
CTTCTTCTTCTATTCCTTCGGGCCTGTCGGGTCCCCTCGGGGTTGGGAGGTGGGTCTGAAACGATAATGG
TGAATATCCCTGCCTAACTCTATTCACTATAGAAAGTACAGCAAAAACTATTCTTAAACCTACCAAGCCT
CCTACTATCATTATGAATAATTTTATATACCACAGCCAATTTGTTATGTTAAACCAATTCCACAAACTTG
CCCATTTATCTAATTCCAATAATTCTTGTTCATTCTTTTCTTGCTGGTTTTGCGATTCTTCAATTAAGGA
GTGTATTAAGCTTGTGTAATTGTTAATTTCTCTGTCCCACTCCATCCAGGTCGTGTGATTCCAAATCTGT
TCCAGAGATTTATTACTCCAACTAGCATTCCAAGGCACAGCAGTGGTGCAAATGAGTTTTCCAGAGCAAC
CCCAAATCCCCAGGAGCTGTTGATCCTTTAGGTATCTTTCCACAGCCAGGATTCTTGCCTGGAGCTGCTT
GATGCCCCAGACTGTGAGTTGCAACAGATGCTGTTGCGCCTCAATAGCCCTCAGCAAATTGTTCTGCTGC
TGCACTATACCAGACAATAATTGTCTGGCCTGTACCGTCAGCGTCATTGACGCTGCGCCCATAGTGCTTC
CTGCTGCTCCCAAGAACCCAAGGAACAAAGCTCCTATTCCCACTGCTCTTTTTTCTCTCTGCACCACTCT
TCTCTTTGCCTTGGTGGGTGCTACTCCTAATGGTTCAATTTTTACTACTTTATATTTATATAATTCACTT
CTCCAATTGTCCCTCATATCTCCTCCTCCAGGTCTGAAGATCAGCGGCCGGCCGCTTGCTGTGCGGTGGT
CTTACTTTTGTTTTGCTCTTCCTCTATCTTGTCTAAAGCTTCCTTGGTGTCTTTTATCTCTATCCTTTGA
TGCACACAATAGAGGGTTGCTACTGTATTATATAATGATCTAAGTTCTTCTGATCCTGTCTGAAGGGATG
GTTGTAGCTGTCCCAGTATTTGTCTACAGCCTTCTGATGTTTCTAACAGGCCAGGATTAACTGCGAATCG
TTCTAGCTCCCTGCTTGCCCATACTATATGTTTTAATTTATATTTTTTCTTTCCCCCTGGCCTTAACCGA
ATTTTTTCCCATCGCGATCTAATTCTCCCCCGCTTAATACTGACGCTCTCGCACCCATCTCTCTCCTTCT
AGCCTCCGCTAGTCAAAATTTTTGGCGTACTCACCAGTCGCCGCCCCTCGCCTCTTGCCGTGCGCGCTTC
AGCAAGCCGAGTCCTGCGTCGAGAGAGCTCCTCTGGTTTCCCTTTCGCTTTCAAGTCCCTGTTCGGGCGC
CACTGCTAGAGATTTTCCACACTGACTAAAAGGGTCTGAGGGATCTCTAGTTACCAGAGTCACACAACAG
ACGGGCACACACTACTTGAAGCACTCAAGGCAAGCTTTATTGAGGCTTAAGCAGTGGGTTCCCTAGTTAG
CCAGAGAGCTCCCAGGCTCAGATCTGGTCTAACCAGAGAGACCCAGTACAGGCAAAAAGCAGCTGCTTAT
ATGCAGGATCTGAGGGCTCGCCACTCCCCAGTCCCGCCCAGGCCACGCCTCCCTGGAAAGTCCCCAGCGG
AAAGTCCCTTGTAGCAAGCTCGATATCAGCAGTTCTTGAAGTACTCCGGATGCAGCTCTCGGGCCACGTG
ATGAAATGCTAGGCGGCTGTCAAACCTCCACTCTAACACTTCTCTCTCCGGGTCATCCATCCCATGCAGG
CTCACAGGGTGTAACAAGCTGGTGTTCTCTCCTTTATTGGCCTCTTCTACCTTATCTGGCTCAACTGGTA
CTAGCTTGTAGCACCATCCAAAGGTCAGTGGATATCTGACCCCTGGCCCTGGTGTGTAGTTCTGCTAATC
AGGGAAGTAGCCTTGTGTGTGGTAGATCCACAGATCAAGGATATCTTGTCTTCTTTGGGAGTGAATTAGC
CCTTCCAACTACTAAGTTTGTAGTACATATTTAACAAATACAATTTCTTTAAAATGAAAATAATTCAGAG
GAATCACAGGTTTAGAGTAAATGAAACCACAGGTAATTGGCAGTGGTAATAGGGTATGGGGTGGGAAGTT
TGGGATGATTTTGGTTAGCTTGAGTTATCCAGTTGATCCAGACATGATAAGATACATTGATGAGTTTGGA
CAAACCACAACTAGAATGCAGTGAAAAAAATGCTTTATTTGTGAAATTTGTGATGCTATTGCTTTATTTG
TAACCATTATAAGCTGCAATAAACAAGTTAACAACAACAATTGCATTCATTTTATGTTTCAGGTTCAGGG
GGAGGTGTGGGAGGTTTTTTAAAGCAAGTAAAACCTCTACAAATGTGGTATGGCTGATTATGATCTCTAG
TCAAGGCACTATACATCAAATATTCCTTATTAACCCCTTTACAAATTAAAAAGCTAAAGGTACACAATTT
TTGAGCATAGTTATTAATAGCAGACACTCTATGCCTGTGTGGAGTAAGAAAAAACAGTATGTTATGATTA
TAACTGTTATGCCTACTTATAAAGGTTACAGAATATTTTTCCATAATTTTCTTGTATAGCAGTGCAGCTT
TTTCCTTTGTGGTGTAAATAGCAAAGCAAGCAAGAGTTCTATTACTAAACACAGCATGACTCAAAAAACT
TAGCAATTCTGAAGGAAAGTCCTTGGGGTCTTCTACCTTTCTCTTCTTTTTTGGAGGAGTAGAATGTTGA
GAGTCAGCAGTAGCCTCATCATCACTAGATGGCATTTCTTCTGAGCAAAACAGGTTTTCCTCATTAAAGG
CATTCCACCACTGCTCCCATTCATCAGTTCCATAGGTTGGAATCTAAAATACACAAACAATTAGAATCAG
TAGTTTAACACATTATACACTTAAAAATTTTATATTTACCTTAGAGCTTTAAATCTCTGTAGGTAGTTTG
TCCAATTATGTCACACCACAGAAGTAAGGTTCCTTCACAAAGATCCGGGGCCCACTCATAAATCCAGTTG
CCGCCACGGTAGCCAATCACCGTATCGTATAAATCATCGTCGGTACGTTCGGCATCGCTCATCACAATAC
GTGCCTGGACGTCGAGGATTTCGCGTGGGTCAATGCCGCGCCAGATCCACATCAGACGGTTAATCATGCG
ATACCAGTGAGGGATGGTTTTACCATCAAGGGCCGACTGCACAGGCGGTTGTGCGCCGTGATTAAAGCGG
CGGACTAGCGTCGAGGTTTCAGGATGTTTAAAGCGGGGTTTGAACAGGGTTTCGCTCAGGTTTGCCTGTG
TCATGGATGCAGCCTCCAGAATACTTACTGGAAACTATTGTAACCCGCCTGAAGTTAAAAAGAACAACGC
CCGGCAGTGCCAGGCGTTGAAAAGATTAGCGACCGGAGATTGGCGGGACGAATACGACGCCCATATCCCA
CGGCTGTTCAATCCAGGTATCTTGCGGGATATCAACAACATAGTCATCAACCAGCGGACGACCAGCCGGT
TTTGCGAAGATGGTGACAAAGTGCGCTTTTGGATACATTTCACGAATCGCAACCGCAGTACCACCGGTAT
CCACCAGGTCATCAATAACGATGAAGCCTTCGCCATCGCCTTCTGCGCGTTTCAGCACTTTAAGCTCGCG
CTGGTTGTCGTGATCGTAGCTGGAAATACAAACGGTATCGACATGACGAATACCCAGTTCACGCGCCAGT
AACGCACCCGGTACAGACCGCCACGGCTTACGGCAATAATGCCTTTCCATTGTTCAGAAGGCATCAGTCG
GCTTGCGAGTTTACGTGCATGGATCTGCAACATGTCCCAGGTGACGATGTATTTTTCGCTCATGTGAAGT
GTCCCAGCCTGTTTATCTACGGCTTAAAAAGTGTTCGAGGGGAAAATAGGTTGCGCGAGATTATAGAGAT
CTGGCGCACTAAAAACCAGTATTTCACATGAGTCCGCGTCTTTTTACGCACTGCCTCTCCCTGACGCGGG
ATAAAGTGGTATTCTCAAACATATCTCGCAAGCCTGTCTTGTGTCCAAGCTTTTTGCAAAAGCCTAGGCC
TCCAAAAAAGCCTCCTCACTACTTCTGGAATAGCTCAGAGGCCGAGGCGGCCTCGGCCTCTGCATAAATA
AAAAAAATTAGTCAGCCATGGGGCGGAGAATGGGCGGAACTGGGCGGAGTTAGGGGCGGGATGGGCGGAG
TTAGGGGCGGGACTATGGTTGCTGACTAATTGAGATGCATGCTTTGCATACTTCTGCCTGCTGGGGAGCC
TGGGGACTTTCCACACCTGGTTGCTGACTAATTGAGATGCATGCTTTGCATACTTCTGCCTGCTGGGGAG
CCTGGGGACTTTCCACACCCTAACTGACACACATTCCACAGCTGCATTAATGAATCGGCCAACGCGCGGG
GAGAGGCGGTTT
Features (pLannotate 1.2.2; 34 found; start..end, strand, type, name):
    196..784     -  rep_origin     ori: high-copy-number ColE1/pMB1/pBR322/pUC origin of replication
    955..1815    -  CDS            AmpR: β-lactamase; bla; confers resistance to ampicillin, carbenicillin, and related antibiotics
   1816..1920    -  promoter       AmpR promoter: bla
   2015..2050    +  CDS            rop (fragment): Rop protein, which maintains plasmids at low copy number; rop
   2152..2200    +  misc_feature   bom (fragment): basis of mobility region from pBR322
   2201..2480    -  CDS            TcR (fragment): tetracycline efflux protein; tet; confers resistance to tetracycline
   2708..2726    +  promoter       SP6 promoter: promoter for bacteriophage SP6 RNA polymerase
   2751..2984    -  LTR            3' LTR (ΔU3): self-inactivating 3' long terminal repeat (LTR) from HIV-1
   2986..3054    -  CDS            nef (fragment): NEF_HV1Z2 - Experimental evidence at protein level: Swiss-Prot protein existence level 1. Extracellular Nef protein targets CD4(+) T-lymphocytes for apoptosis by interacting with CXCR4 surface receptors. From Human immunodeficiency virus type 1 group M subtype D (isolate Z2/CDC-Z34) (HIV-1).
   3071..3093    -  misc_feature   MCS (fragment): pBluescript multiple cloning site
   3094..3682    -  misc_feature   WPRE: woodchuck hepatitis virus posttranscriptional regulatory element
   3682..3700    -  misc_feature   MCS (fragment): pBluescript multiple cloning site
   3701..3731    -  misc_feature   MCS (fragment): pUC18/19 multiple cloning site
   3795..4364    -  CDS            DLL1 (fragment): DLL1_HUMAN - Experimental evidence at protein level: Swiss-Prot protein existence level 1. Transmembrane ligand protein of NOTCH1, NOTCH2 and NOTCH3 receptors that binds the extracellular domain (ECD) of Notch receptor in a cis and trans fashion manner (PubMed:11006133). Following transinteraction, ligand cells produce mechanical force that depends of a clathrin-mediated endocytosis, requiring ligand ubiquitination, EPN1 interaction, and actin polymerisation; these events promote Notch receptor extracellular domain (NECD) transendocytosis and triggers Notch signaling through induction of cleav
   4353..5069    -  CDS            EGFP: EGFP is a basic (constitutively fluorescent) green fluorescent protein published in 1996, derived from Aequorea victoria. It is reported to be a rapidly-maturing weak dimer with moderate acid sensitivity.
   5191..5598    -  promoter       SFFV promoter: spleen focus-forming virus long terminal repeat (LTR) promoter
   5682..5714    +  misc_feature   MCS (fragment): pBluescript multiple cloning site
   5751..5868    -  misc_feature   cPPT/CTS: central polypurine tract and central termination sequence of HIV-1
   5905..6005    -  CDS            Rev (fragment): human immunodeficiency virus 1 (HIV-1) Rev protein; rev; enhances nuclear export of unspliced and incompletely spliced viral mRNAs
   6382..6615    -  misc_feature   RRE: The Rev response element (RRE) of HIV-1 allows for Rev-dependent mRNA export from the nucleus to the cytoplasm.
   6790..7128    -  CDS            HIV-1 gag (fragment): gag protein from human immunodeficiency virus 1; gag
   7112..7237    -  misc_feature   HIV-1 Ψ: packaging signal of human immunodeficiency virus type 1
   7284..7541    -  LTR            5' LTR (truncated): truncated 5' long terminal repeat (LTR) from HIV-1
   7589..7918    -  CDS            nef (fragment): NEF_HV1BR - Experimental evidence at protein level: Swiss-Prot protein existence level 1. Extracellular Nef protein targets CD4(+) T-lymphocytes for apoptosis by interacting with CXCR4 surface receptors (PubMed:14990729). From Human immunodeficiency virus type 1 group M subtype B (isolate BRU/LAI) (HIV-1).
   8085..8219    -  polyA_signal   SV40 poly(A) signal: SV40 polyadenylation signal
   8242..8325    -  CDS            large T antigen (fragment): large T antigen from SV40 (simian virus 40)
   8644..8664    -  CDS            SV40 NLS: nuclear localization signal of SV40 (simian virus 40) large T antigen
   8794..8859    -  intron         small t intron: SV40 (simian virus 40) small t antigen intron
   8861..8935    -  CDS            small t antigen (fragment): SV40 (simian virus 40) small t antigen
   8939..9244    -  CDS            frsA (fragment): FRSA_ECOLI - Also known as yafA. Experimental evidence at protein level: Swiss-Prot protein existence level 1. Catalyzes the hydrolysis of esters (PubMed:15808744). Displays esterase activity toward pNP-butyrate (PubMed:15808744). May stimulate mixed-acid fermentation by acting as a fermentation/respiration switch that down-regulates respiration and up- regulates fermentation rates (PubMed:15169777). From Escherichia coli (strain K12).
   9339..9674    -  CDS            gpt (fragment): XGPT_ECOLI - Also known as gpp, gxu. Experimental evidence at protein level: Swiss-Prot protein existence level 1. Purine salvage pathway enzyme that catalyzes the transfer of the ribosyl-5-phosphate group from 5-phospho-alpha-D-ribose 1- diphosphate (PRPP) to the N9 position of the 6-oxopurines guanine and xanthine to form the corresponding ribonucleotides GMP (guanosine 5'- monophosphate) and XMP (xanthosine 5'-monophosphate), with the release of PPi. To a lesser extent, also acts on hypoxanthine (PubMed:9100006, PubMed:3886014). Does not ribophosphorylate adenine (PubMed:3886014). From Esch
   9674..9793    -  CDS            gpt (fragment): XGPT_ECOLI - Also known as gpp, gxu. Experimental evidence at protein level: Swiss-Prot protein existence level 1. Purine salvage pathway enzyme that catalyzes the transfer of the ribosyl-5-phosphate group from 5-phospho-alpha-D-ribose 1- diphosphate (PRPP) to the N9 position of the 6-oxopurines guanine and xanthine to form the corresponding ribonucleotides GMP (guanosine 5'- monophosphate) and XMP (xanthosine 5'-monophosphate), with the release of PPi. To a lesser extent, also acts on hypoxanthine (PubMed:9100006, PubMed:3886014). Does not ribophosphorylate adenine (PubMed:3886014). From Esch
   9993..10322   -  promoter       SV40 promoter: SV40 enhancer and early promoter
  10329..13      -  CDS            lacI (fragment) (across the origin): lac repressor; lacI; The lac repressor binds to the lac operator to inhibit transcription in E. coli. This inhibition can be relieved by adding lactose or isopropyl-β-D-thiogalactopyranoside (IPTG).
