[The description below was written by a language model from this plasmid's Addgene catalogue record and pLannotate feature annotations shown in this document.]
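Description:
pHR-flag-GFP-DLL1 is a self-inactivating HIV-1-based lentiviral transfer plasmid on the pHR backbone, built for mammalian expression of a synthetic cell adhesion molecule (synCAM). It replicates in E. coli from a high-copy ColE1/pUC-type origin and is selected with ampicillin through the β-lactamase gene. No dedicated mammalian drug-selection marker for the integrated provirus is annotated. The backbone outside the LTRs carries legacy remnants: an SV40 promoter with gpt fragments, SV40 small t intron and poly(A) sequences, and fragments of rop, bom, TcR and lacI.

The viral cassette runs from a truncated 5' LTR through the Ψ packaging signal with a partial gag, the Rev response element and the cPPT/CTS. These elements support genome packaging, Rev-dependent nuclear export and efficient transduction when packaging and envelope functions are supplied in trans. An internal SFFV promoter drives the payload, followed by a WPRE to enhance transcript expression and a ΔU3 3' LTR that inactivates LTR promoter activity after integration.

The annotated coding region consists of EGFP joined directly to a fragment of human DLL1, the transmembrane Notch ligand. The fragment's position downstream of EGFP suggests that GFP forms the outward-facing part and DLL1 supplies the remaining C-terminal part, although the table does not define domain boundaries. The name indicates a FLAG tag, and there is unannotated sequence between the promoter and EGFP, but neither a FLAG tag nor a signal peptide appears in the feature table. According to the record, the construct encodes a DLL1 synCAM with GFP, from work on programming multicellular assembly with engineered adhesion molecules.
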