Addgene plasmid #205192: pHR-flag-GFP-DLL1
Purpose: This vector encodes of a synCAM (DLL1) and GFP
Depositing lab: Wendell Lim. Depositing organization: University of California, San Francisco (UCSF). Publication: Programming multicellular assembly with synthetic cell adhesion molecules. Stevens AJ, Harris AR, Gerdts J, Kim KH, Trentesaux C, Ramirez JT, McKeithan WL, Fattahi F, Klein OD, Fletcher DA, Lim WA. Nature. 2023 Feb;614(7946):144-152. doi: 10.1038/s41586-022-05622-z. Epub 2022 Dec 12. PubMed 36509107.
Backbone
  Vector backbone: pHR
  Vector type: Mammalian Expression, Lentiviral
Growth in bacteria
  Bacterial resistance: Ampicillin, 100 μg/mL
  Growth temperature: 37°C
  Growth strain: NEB Stable
  Copy number: High Copy
Gene/Insert
  Gene/Insert name: synCAM DLL1 and GFP
  Species: Synthetic
Terms and licenses: Academic/Nonprofit Terms; Industry Terms: Not Available to Industry
How to cite: pHR-flag-GFP-DLL1 was a gift from Wendell Lim (Addgene plasmid # 205192 ; http://n2t.net/addgene:205192 ; RRID:Addgene_205192)
